>Addgene plasmid #168000 | AP-VAMP4 | addgene full sequence | sequence record 330211 | Addgene NGS Result
ACGGCCTATTTGGCCTAAGGGCCTCGTGATACGCCTATTTTTATAGGTTAATGTCATGATAATAATGGTT
TCTTAGACGTCAGGTGGCACTTTTCGGGGAAATGTGCGCGGAACCCCTATTTGTTTATTTTTCTAAATAC
ATTCAAATATGTATCCGCTCATGAGACAATAACCCTGATAAATGCTTCAATAATATTGAAAAAGGAAGAG
TATGAGTATTCAACATTTCCGTGTCGCCCTTATTCCCTTTTTTGCGGCATTTTGCCTTCCTGTTTTTGCT
CACCCAGAAACGCTGGTGAAAGTAAAAGATGCTGAAGATCAGTTGGGTGCACGAGTGGGTTACATCGAAC
TGGATCTCAACAGCGGTAAGATCCTTGAGAGTTTTCGCCCCGAAGAACGTTTTCCAATGATGAGCACTTT
TAAAGTTCTGCTATGTGGCGCGGTATTATCCCGTATTGACGCCGGGCAAGAGCAACTCGGTCGCCGCATA
CACTATTCTCAGAATGACTTGGTTGAGTACTCACCAGTCACAGAAAAGCATCTTACGGATGGCATAACAG
TAAGAGAATTATGCAGTGCTGCCATAACCATGAGTGATAACACTGCGGCCAACTTACTTCTGACAACGAT
CGGAGGACCGAAGGAGCTAACCGCTTTTTTGCACAACATGGGGGATCATGTAACTCGCCTTGATCGTTGG
GAACCGGAGCTGAATGAAGCCATACCAAACGACGAGCGTGACACCACGATGCCTGTAGCAATGGCAACAA
CGTTGCGCAAACTATTAACTGGCGAACTACTTACTCTAGCTTCCCGGCAACAATTAATAGACTGGATGGA
GGCGGATAAAGTTGCAGGACCACTTCTGCGCTCGGCCCTTCCGGCTGGCTGGTTTATTGCTGATAAATCT
GGAGCCGGTGAGCGTGGGTCTCGCGGTATCATTGCAGCACTGGGGCCAGATGGTAAGCCCTCCCGTATCG
TAGTTATCTACACGACGGGGAGTCAGGCAACTATGGATGAACGAAATAGACAGATCGCTGAGATAGGTGC
CTCACTGATTAAGCATTGGTAACGTAATGCTCTGCCAGTGTTACAACCAATTAACCAATTCTGATTTCCG
GTCAAATAAAACGAAAGGCTCAGTCGAAAGACTGGGCCTTTCGTTTTATTCTAGAGCACAGCTAACACCA
CGTCGTCCCTATCTGCTGCCCTAGGTCTATGAGTGGTTGCTGGATAACTTTACGGGCATGCATAAGGCTC
GTAATATATATTCAGGGAGACCACAACGGTTTCCCTCTACAAATAATTTTGTTTAACTTTTACTAGAGTT
CCTTCCTCGAAAGGAAAAAAAAATGGCTCGTGTACAGTTTAAACAACGTGAATCTACTGACGCAATCTTT
GTTCACTGCTCGGCTACCAAGCCAAGTCAGAATGTTGGTGTCCGTGAGATTCGCCAGTGGCACAAAGAGC
AGGGTTGGCTCGATGTGGGATACCACTTTATCATCAAGCGAGACGGTACTGTGGAGGCAGGACGAGATGA
GATGGCTGTAGGCTCTCACGCTAAGGGTTACAACCACAACTCTATCGGCGTCTGCCTTGTTGGTGGTATC
GACGATAAAGGTAAGTTCGACGCTAACTTTACGCCAGCCCAAATGCAATCCCTTCGCTCACTGCTTGTCA
CACTGCTGGCTAAGTACGAAGGCGCTGTGCTTCGCGCCCATCATGAGGTGGCGCCGAAGGCTTCCCCTTC
GTTCGACCTTAAGCGTTGGTGGGAGAAGAACGAACTGGTCACATCTGACCGTGGTAGCGGCGGTGGTGCG
AGTGGTGGTGCGATTGAGCGTGGAGAACGCCTTGACGAATTGCAAGACAAATCGGAGTCTCTTGGCGGTA
GCGCAGGCAGTGGAGCGGGCGGTAACACGATTAACATCGCTAAGAACGACTTCTCTGACATCGAACTGGC
TGCTATCCCGTTCAACACTCTGGCTGACCATTACGGTGAGCGTTTAGCTCGCGAACAGTTGGCCCTTGAG
CATGAGTCTTACGAGATGGGTGAAGCACGCTTCCGCAAGATGTTTGAGCGTCAACTTAAAGCTGGTGAGG
TTGCGGATAACGCTGCCGCTAAGCCTCTCATCACTACCCTACTCCCTAAGATGATTGCACGCATCAACGA
CTGGTTTGAGGAAGTGAAAGCTAAGCGCGGCAAGCGCCCGACAGCCTTCCAGTTCCTGCAAGAAATCAAG
CCGGAAGCCGTAGCGTACATCACCATTAAGACCACTCTGGCTTGCCTAACCAGTGCTGACAATACAACCG
TTCAGGCTGTAGCAAGCGCAATCGGTCGGGCCATTGAGGACGAGGCTCGCTTCGGTCGTATCCGTGACCT
TGAAGCTAAGCACTTCAAGAAAAACGTTGAGGAACAACTCAACAAGCGCGTAGGGCACGTCTACAAGAAA
GCATTTATGCAAGTTGTCGAGGCTGACATGCTCTCTAAGGGTCTACTCGGTGGCGAGGCGTGGTCTTCGT
GGCATAAGGAAGACTCTATTCATGTAGGAGTACGCTGCATCGAGATGCTCATTGAGTCAACCGGAATGGT
TAGCTTACACCGCCAAAATGCTGGCGTAGTAGGTCAAGACTCTGAGACTATCGAACTCGCACCTGAATAC
GCTGAGGCTATCGCAACCCGTGCAGGTGCGCTGGCTGGCATCTCTCCGATGTTCCAACCTTGCGTAGTTC
CTCCTAAGCCGTGGACTGGCATTACTGGTGGTGGCTATTGGGCTAACGGTCGTCGTCCTCTGGCGCTGGT
GCGTACTCACAGTAAGAAAGCACTGATGCGCTACGAAGACGTTTACATGCCTGAGGTGTACAAAGCGATT
AACATTGCGCAAAACACCGCATGGAAAATCAACAAGAAAGTCCTAGCGGTCGCCAACGTAATCACCAAGT
GGAAGCATTGTCCGGTCGAGGACATCCCTGCGATTGAGCGTGAAGAACTCCCGATGAAACCGGAAGACAT
CGACATGAATCCTGAGGCTCTCACCGCGTGGAAACGTGCTGCCGCTGCTGTGTACCGCAAGGACAAGGCT
CGCAAGTCTCGCCGTATCAGCCTTGAGTTCATGCTTGAGCAAGCCAATAAGTTTGCTAACCATAAGGCCA
TCTGGTTCCCTTACAACATGGACTGGCGCGGTCGTGTTTACGCTGTGTCAATGTTCAACCCGCAAGGTAA
CGATATGACCAAAGGACTGCTTACGCTGGCGAAAGGTAAACCAATCGGTAAGGAAGGTTACTACTGGCTG
AAAATCCACGGTGCAAACTGTGCGGGTGTCGATAAGGTTCCGTTCCCTGAGCGCATCAAGTTCATTGAGG
AAAACCACGAGAACATCATGGCTTGCGCTAAGTCTCCACTGGAGAACACTTGGTGGGCTGAGCAAGATTC
TCCGTTCTGCTTCCTTGCGTTCTGCTTTGAGTACGCTGGGGTACAGCACCACGGCCTGAGCTATAACTGC
TCCCTTCCGCTGGCGTTTGACGGGTCTTGCTCTGGCATCCAGCACTTCTCCGCGATGCTCCGAGATGAGG
TAGGTGGTCGCGCGGTTAACTTGCTTCCTAGTGAAACCGTTCAGGACATCTACGGGATTGTTGCTAAGAA
AGTCAACGAGATTCTACAAGCAGACGCAATCAATGGGACCGATAACGAAGTAGTTACCGTGACCGATGAG
AACACTGGTGAAATCTCTGAGAAAGTCAAGCTGGGCACTAAGGCACTGGCTGGTCAATGGCTGGCTTACG
GTGTTACTCGCAGTGTGACTAAGCGTTCAGTCATGACGCTGGCTTACGGGTCCAAAGAGTTCGGCTTCCG
TCAACAAGTGCTGGAAGATACCATTCAGCCAGCTATTGATTCCGGCAAGGGTCTGATGTTCACTCAGCCG
AATCAGGCTGCTGGATACATGGCTAAGCTGATTTGGGAATCTGTGAGCGTGACGGTGGTAGCTGCGGTTG
AAGCAATGAACTGGCTTAAGTCTGCTGCTAAGCTGCTGGCTGCTGAGGTCAAAGATAAGAAGACTGGAGA
GATTCTTCGCAAGCGTTGCGCTGTGCATTGGGTAACTCCTGATGGTTTCCCTGTGTGGCAGGAATACAAG
AAGCCTATTCAGACGCGCTTGAACCTGATGTTCCTCGGTCAGTTCCGCTTACAGCCTACCATTAACACCA
ACAAAGATAGCGAGATTGATGCACACAAACAGGAGTCTGGTATCGCTCCTAACTTTGTACACAGCCAAGA
CGGTAGCCACCTTCGTAAGACTGTAGTGTGGGCACACGAGAAGTACGGAATCGAATCTTTTGCACTGATT
CACGACTCCTTCGGTACCATTCCGGCTGACGCTGCGAACCTGTTCAAAGCAGTGCGCGAAACTATGGTTG
ACACATATGAGTCTTGTGATGTACTGGCTGATTTCTACGACCAGTTCGCTGACCAGTTGCACGAGTCTCA
ATTGGACAAAATGCCAGCACTTCCGGCTAAAGGTAACTTGAACCTCCGTGACATCTTAGAGTCGGACTTC
GCGTTCGCGTAATGGAGATTTTCAACATGACGCCATGGGCATTAAAAAATGCCCTCTTGGGTTATCAAGA
GGGTCATTATATTTGCTGAGGAGTGCCGTTAATTAAGTTTAGGTATATTCCGTGTGGTACTTCTTAATAT
TATCATCAACAATATTGATTACATTTTTTTGGCTCATCAAATCATTCATTGGTTCAAAGGACAGCAATAC
ACTTTTCGCACCACACTTTTCAATTGCCAACTTAGCCGCAGTTATACACTCCGTATAATTTCCGACAGCG
TTTTCTGCAATTATTTCTTCAAGTTTATTTTCGAAATTTTCATTAGGGTGCATTTCAAGAACATAATCAC
TAATAAATGCACGCGTCTCTTGTTTAGCTTTATTACTATCTTCGTTATAGTTAACTAATATCATTAACTG
ATGGTCTATCTCTGATAGGTCAACGTCATATTTATCCGCAACGGCTTTATATCTTTCAGCATATTCATAT
CTAACATCATTAGAATCATCCCACTTAAAGATGAGAGGAATACCTTTTTTGGCCGCCCACTCAACAATAT
GATGACTGGTTGCTGTTACATATTTCCGAGGTCCGCCTGGCGTATAAGCATGGGGATTTACAGATATTTT
AGGGAAGCTATAAAAATCGTTATCTGGATTACAATAGCCTGTTGTTAAAGCATCGTTAATGATTTCATAA
CACTCTTCAAATAGTTGCTGTTGATATTCAACCGGGCGATTAAAAAAATGCATTTCATCTTTTTTTTCGC
AATCACTAAACCCTAAAATAAATCTCCCTTCACTTAACTGATCCAATAAGCAAGCTTCCTCCGCTATGCG
GACAGGATGATGAGTTGTAATGATGTGATTTAATGAACCAATTTTAATTTTCTCTGTTAAACCGAGCAGA
AAACCAGAAACAGTCAGAGGAGCGCCGACAACACCATTATCTGAAAAATGATTTTCATACACTAAAATCT
GTTCAAAATTCAACTTATCAACATACTCCGTTATTTCCTGCATGCGAACTATACTCTGTTCTTGAACAGT
TGTTGAATTGATGAAGTTAAGGAAGAACAATCCAAATTTGCTACCGCCACCGCCGCTACCGCCACCGCCG
CTACCGCCACCGCCGCTACCGCCACCGCCATAATATAATAGCGAACGTTGTTTTTCTTTAAGAAATGGCA
TGACATCAGACTGGAAGAGCTTCATGGAAGCAATAATTTCGTCTACTGTTCCATTAGCTTCAAATCCACA
ACAAATATTTGATATTCCTGTAGCATCAATGTCTTTTTGAATTATGTCAATACATTCCTGCGGCGTTCCC
ACGGGATTGATTTCGTAACTGTAATCAATACGGCGATTAGTATCTTTATGTCCTTTTAATACAAAGTCAC
GCCACTGCCCTTTATTGAAATCATAACCTCTTGTTTGGTCTGAATCATCAAAAATAGTCGTAGCATTCAC
ATAAGAATCATACCAATGCCCCAGAAATTTCCGGCAAATCTCTTTCGCTTTAATTGAGTCATGATCTACA
GATGTTATATATGATAAGCAATGGTCGATATTATGAATATCGTGCCCATATTCTTGAGCCACTTCATTAT
AAAGCTCAAGTTGTGCTTTCTTTTCGTTAGTATTTATAATCCAACTTAATATCATCGGTAGGCCAAATTG
AGCAGCCCACTCAGTCGTCGAAGCTGATTCAGCCACCACATAAACCGGTGCGCCACCTCTGCTATACGCC
GCGGGGTTTACTTTTACCTTATGGAACTTGATATGTTCATTATCAGCTTCCATATATCCCTCTGTCATGC
CATTCTTTATCAGCCCGTACCAGCATTCCGCTAAGGCGCGACTGTTATTCATATCTGTGCCGAATACGCG
AAAGTCCTTGTTGTAAAGCCCTCGGCAAATACCAAACCGAAATCGTCCTTTTGACATTTGATCCAATAAA
TTCACATCTTCAAGTTGGCGTACTGGATGGGCTGTGGGAAGAACAATAGCGGCAGTTCCTACATTCAATT
TTTTAGTCGCGCCAAGTAAATATGCAGCAGCGACATAAGGGTTACCAAGCAAACCAAACTCCGTGAAATG
ATGCTCCAGTAACCATACGGTATCAAAACCACACTCCTCAGAGATGCGACCTAATTTAACCAAACGTTTC
ATTACCTCTGTTTGGGAAAATTGGGGAGGTTGGTATGTAAGCAAAAAGTTTCCAAATTTC
[37 nt withheld, positions 6781-6817]
A
[50 nt withheld, positions 6819-6868]
GCGGAACAGGTTGATCTTATCGCAGTCGATACTGAACTCGTAAGGTTTACCAGCGCCAAAGACAAAAGGG
CGACATTCAACCGATTGAGGGAGG
[35 nt withheld, positions 6963-6997]
T
[62 nt withheld, positions 6999-7060]
A
[41 nt withheld, positions 7062-7102]
A
[161 nt withheld, positions 7104-7264]
TCCCTCAGAGC
[82 nt withheld, positions 7276-7357]
GACAGGAGGTTGAGGCAGGTCAGACGATTGG
[176 nt withheld, positions 7389-7564]
C
[305 nt withheld, positions 7566-7870]
T
[98 nt withheld, positions 7872-7969]
G
[85 nt withheld, positions 7971-8055]
TTTTTTTTTCCTTTACTGCACCTGCAGGTCTTTCTTATGAGTTACCTCCTGAACTTGGTAAACAGAACAA
CAAAGCTGCCTGATAGTGGCCTTTATTTTTGGCATAAATAACAGAATAAACACTGCACTGTGTATTCATT
CCAACGAGTGAATACACGGAGCAATGTCGCTCCTTCTTTCTCCCTATAGTGAGTCGTATTAGTAGGGTCC
CTAAGTCTCCTCAGCAAAACGAAAGGCCCAGTCTTTCGACTGAGCCTTTCGTTTTATTTGACCGGATGTC
CTCTTGACAGTAAGACGGGTAAGCCTGTTGATGATACCGCTGCCTTACTGGGTGCATTAGCCAGTCTGAA
TGACCTGTCACGGGATAATCCGAAGTGGTCAGACTGGAAAATCAGAGGGCAGGAACTGCTGAACAGCAAA
AAGTCAGATAGCACCACATAGCAGACCCGCCATAAAACGCCCTGAGAAGCCCGTGACGGGCTTTTCTTGT
ATTATGGGTAGTTTCCTTGCATGAATCCATAAAAGGCGCCTGTAGTGCCATTTACCCCCATTCACTGCCA
GAGCCGTGAGCGCAGCGAACTGAATGTCACGAAAAAGACAGCGACTCAGGTGCCTGATGGTCGGAGACAA
AAGGAATATTCAGCGATTTGCCCGAGCTTGCGAGGGTGCTACTTAAGCCTTTAGGGTTTTAAGGTCTGTT
TTGTAGAGGAGCAAACAGCGTTTGCGACATCCTTTTGTAATACTGCGGAACTGACTAAAGTAGTGAGTTA
TACACAGGGCTGGGATCTATTCTTTTTATCTTTTTTTATTCTTTCTTTATTCTATAAATTATAACCACTT
GAATATAAACAAAAAAAACACACAAAGGTCTAGCGGAATTTACAGAGGGTCTAGCAGAATTTACAAGTTT
TCCAGCAAAGGTCTAGCAGAATTTACAGATACCCACAACTCAAAGGAAAAGGACTAGTAATTATCATTGA
CTAGCCCATCTCAATTGGTATAGTGATTAAAATCACCTAGACCAATTGAGATGTATGTCTGAATTAGTTG
TTTTCAAAGCAAATGAACTAGCGATTAGTCGCTATGACTTAACGGAGCATGAAACCAAGCTAATTTTATG
CTGTGTGGCACTACTCAACCCCACGATTGAAAACCCTACAAGGAAAGAACGGACGGTATCGTTCACTTAT
AACCAATACGCTCAGATGATGAACATCAGTAGGGAAAATGCTTATGGTGTATTAGCTAAAGCAACCAGAG
AGCTGATGACGAGAACTGTGGAAATCAGGAATCCTTTGGTTAAAGGCTTTGAGATTTTCCAGTGGACAAA
CTATGCCAAGTTCTCAAGCGAAAAATTAGAATTAGTTTTTAGTGAAGAGATATTGCCTTATCTTTTCCAG
TTAAAAAAATTCATAAAATATAATCTGGAACATGTTAAGTCTTTTGAAAACAAATACTCTATGAGGATTT
ATGAGTGGTTATTAAAAGAACTAACACAAAAGAAAACTCACAAGGCAAATATAGAGATTAGCCTTGATGA
ATTTAAGTTCATGTTAATGCTTGAAAATAACTACCATGAGTTTAAAAGGCTTAACCAATGGGTTTTGAAA
CCAATAAGTAAAGATTTAAACACTTACAGCAATATGAAATTGGTGGTTGATAAGCGAGGCCGCCCGACTG
ATACGTTGATTTTCCAAGTTGAACTAGATAGACAAATGGATCTCGTAACCGAACTTGAGAACAACCAGAT
AAAAATGAATGGTGACAAAATACCAACAACCATTACATCAGATTCCTACCTACGTAACGGACTAAGAAAA
ACACTACACGATGCTTTAACTGCAAAAATTCAGCTCACCAGTTTTGAGGCAAAATTTTTGAGTGACATGC
AAAGTAAGCATGATCTCAATGGTTCGTTCTCATGGCTCACGCAAAAACAACGAACCACACTAGAGAACAT
ACTGGCTAAATACGGAAGGATCTGA
Features (pLannotate 1.2.2; 12 found; start..end, strand, type, name):
    107..211     +  promoter       AmpR promoter: bla
    212..1072    +  CDS            AmpR: β-lactamase; bla; confers resistance to ampicillin, carbenicillin, and related antibiotics
   1123..1169    +  terminator     rrnB T1 terminator: transcription terminator T1 from the E. coli rrnB gene
   1353..1804    +  CDS            T7 lysozyme (fragment): lysozyme from bacteriophage T7 inhibitor of T7 RNA polymerase
   1914..4559    +  CDS            RPOL_BPT7: Experimental evidence at protein level: Swiss-Prot protein existence level 1. Highly processive DNA-dependent RNA polymerase that catalyzes the transcription of class II and class III viral genes. Recognizes a specific promoter sequence and enters first into an 'abortive phase' where very short transcripts are synthesized and released before proceeding to the processive transcription of long RNA chains. Unwinds the double-stranded DNA to expose the coding strand for templating. Participates in the initiation of viral DNA replication presumably by making primers accessible to the DNA polymerase
   4659..5639    -  CDS            LuxB: LuxB luciferase subunit; luxB; from the Photorhabdus luminescens bioluminescence operon
   5703..6782    -  CDS            luxA (sequence partly withheld): LUXA1_PHOLU - Experimental evidence at protein level: Swiss-Prot protein existence level 1. Light-emitting reaction in luminous bacteria. From Photorhabdus luminescens (Xenorhabdus luminescens).
   6782..8055    -  CDS            M13 gene III (fragment) (sequence partly withheld): pIII; III; minor coat protein
   8238..8256    -  promoter       T7 promoter: promoter for bacteriophage T7 RNA polymerase
   8281..8325    -  terminator     rrnB T1 terminator: transcription terminator T1 from the E. coli rrnB gene
   8820..9042    +  rep_origin     pSC101 ori: low-copy replication origin that requires the Rep101 protein
   9090..10040   +  CDS            Rep101: RepA protein needed for replication with the pSC101 origin; rep101
