[The description below was written by a language model from this plasmid's Addgene catalogue record and pLannotate feature annotations shown in this document.]
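Description:
AP-VAMP4 is a 10 kb low-copy bacterial accessory plasmid for positive selection in phage-assisted continuous evolution (PACE), built on a pSC101 backbone. It replicates in E. coli through the pSC101 origin together with its required Rep101 (RepA) initiator protein, and it is selected with ampicillin via a β-lactamase gene under its native bla promoter.

The payload is a protease-gated genetic circuit made of two opposing units. On one strand, the annotated T7 lysozyme fragment sits just upstream of the T7 RNA polymerase coding sequence. This corresponds to the recorded insert VAMP4(I75-L91)-T7PAP, a "protease-activated polymerase" in which the natural T7 RNAP inhibitor, T7 lysozyme, is presumably tethered to the polymerase through a linker carrying residues I75–L91 of VAMP4. The linker itself is not separately annotated, and the promoter driving this fusion is not identified in the feature table. On the opposite strand, a T7 promoter drives M13 gene III followed by luxA and luxB from Photorhabdus luminescens, with rrnB T1 terminators insulating the units.

The logic is that the polymerase stays inhibited until a protease cuts the VAMP4 sequence and releases the lysozyme. Active T7 RNAP then transcribes gene III, supplying the pIII coat protein that phage lacking gene III need in order to produce infectious progeny, while luxAB gives a luminescence readout of the same activity. Phage encoding proteases that cleave VAMP4 therefore propagate preferentially. According to the associated publication title, the plasmid was used to evolve botulinum neurotoxin proteases with reprogrammed substrate specificity.
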