Addgene plasmid #168000: AP-VAMP4
Purpose: positive selection PACE Accessory Plasmid
Depositing lab: David Liu. Depositing organization: Broad Institute. Publication: Phage-assisted evolution of botulinum neurotoxin proteases with reprogrammed specificity. Blum TR, Liu H, Packer MS, Xiong X, Lee PG, Zhang S, Richter M, Minasov G, Satchell KJF, Dong M, Liu DR. Science. 2021 Feb 19;371(6531):803-810. doi: 10.1126/science.abf5972. PubMed 33602850.
Backbone
  Vector backbone: SC101
  Backbone manufacturer: David Liu Lab
  Vector type: Synthetic Biology
Growth in bacteria
  Bacterial resistance: Ampicillin, 100 μg/mL
  Growth temperature: 37°C
  Growth strain: DH5alpha
  Copy number: Low Copy
Gene/Insert
  Gene/Insert name: VAMP4(I75-L91)-T7PAP
  Species: Synthetic
  Cloning method: Ligation Independent Cloning
Terms and licenses: Academic/Nonprofit Terms; Industry Terms: Not Available to Industry
Depositor comments: Additional insert: gIII/luxAB
How to cite: AP-VAMP4 was a gift from David Liu (Addgene plasmid # 168000 ; http://n2t.net/addgene:168000 ; RRID:Addgene_168000)
